>Addgene plasmid #187515 | DE_peroxTP | addgene full sequence | sequence record 368814 | Addgene NGS Result
GACCTACACCGAACTGAGATACCTACAGCGTGAGCTATGAGAAAGCGCCACGCTTCCCGAAGGGAGAAAG
GCGGACAGGTATCCGGTAAGCGGCAGGGTCGGAACAGGAGAGCGCACGAGGGAGCTTCCAGGGGGAAACG
CCTGGTATCTTTATAGTCCTGTCGGGTTTCGCCACCTCTGACTTGAGCGTCGATTTTTGTGATGCTCGTC
AGGGGGGCGGAGCCTATGGAAAAACGCCAGCAACGCGGCCTTTTTACGGTTCCTGGCCTTTTGCTGGCCT
TTTGCTCACATGTTCTTTCCTGCGTTATCCCCTGATTCTGTGGGTGGAAGGGCTCGGAGTTGTGGTAATC
TATGTATCCTGGGGTGGTCTCGAAGCCTATCATTAGAGCTTGCTACCTGGAGACCTGAGACGAGACAGCC
TGAGAATGGATGCGAGTAATGAGCTCGGCACAAAATCACCACTCGATACAGGCAGCCCATCAGTCCGGGA
CGGCGTCAGCGGGAGAGCCGTTGTAAGGCGGCAGACTTTGCTCATGTTACCGATGCTATTCGGAAGAACG
GCAACTAAGCTGCCGGGTTTGAAACACGGATGATCTCGCGGAGGGTAGCATGTTGATTGTAACGATGACA
GAGCGTTGCTGCCTGTGATCACCGCTCCTCTAGAGTCGACTTGCAGGCATGCAAGCTTAGCAAGCGAACC
GGAATTGCCAGCTGGGGCGCCCTCTGGTAAGGTTGGGAAGCCCTGCAAAGTAAACTGGATGGCTTTCTTG
CCGCCAAGGATCTGATGGCGCAGGGGATCAATATCTGATCAAGAGACAGGATGAGGATCGTTTCGCATGA
GGGAAGCGGTGATCGCCGAAGTATCGACTCAACTATCAGAGGTAGTTGGCGTCATCGAGCGCCATCTCGA
ACCGACGTTGCTGGCCGTACATTTGTACGGCTCCGCAGTGGATGGCGGCCTGAAGCCACACAGTGATATT
GATTTGCTGGTTACGGTGACCGTAAGGCTTGATGAAACAACGCGGCGAGCTTTGATCAACGACCTTTTGG
AAACTTCGGCTTCCCCTGGAGAGAGTGAGATTCTCCGCGCTGTAGAAGTCACCATTGTTGTGCACGACGA
CATCATTCCGTGGCGTTATCCAGCTAAGCGCGAACTGCAATTTGGAGAATGGCAGCGCAATGACATTCTT
GCTGGTATCTTCGAGCCAGCCACGATCGACATTGATCTGGCTATCTTGCTGACAAAAGCAAGAGAACATA
GCGTTGCCTTGGTAGGTCCAGCGGCGGAGGAACTCTTTGATCCGGTTCCTGAACAGGATCTATTTGAGGC
GCTAAATGAAACCTTAACGCTATGGAACTCGCCGCCCGACTGGGCTGGCGATGAGCGAAATGTAGTGCTT
ACGTTGTCCCGCATTTGGTACAGCGCAGTAACCGGCAAAATCGCGCCGAAGGATGTCGCTGCCGACTGGG
CAATGGAGCGCCTGCCGGCCCAGTATCAGCCCGTCATACTTGAAGCTAGACAGGCTTATCTTGGACAAGA
AGAAGATCGCTTGGCCTCGCGCGCAGATCAGTTGGAAGAATTTGTCCACTACGTGAAAGGCGAGATCACC
AAGGTAGTCGGCAAATAATAATCACCTAGAATGCATGACCAAAATCCCTTAACGTGAGTTTTCGTTCCAC
TGAGCGTCAGACCCCGTAGAAAAGATCAAAGGATCTTCTTGAGATCCTTTTTTTCTGCGCGTAATCTGCT
GCTTGCAAACAAAAAAACCACCGCTACCAGCGGTGGTTTGTTTGCCGGATCAAGAGCTACCAACTCTTTT
TCCGAAGGTAACTGGCTTCAGCAGAGCGCAGATACCAAATACTGTTCTTCTAGTGTAGCCGTAGTTAGGC
CACCACTTCAAGAACTCTGTAGCACCGCCTACATACCTCGCTCTGCTAATCCTGTTACCAGTGGCTGCTG
CCAGTGGCGATAAGTCGTGTCTTACCGGGTTGGACTCAAGACGATAGTTACCGGATAAGGCGCAGCGGTC
GGGCTGAACGGGGGGTTCGTGCACACAGCCCAGCTTGGAGCGAAC
Features (pLannotate 1.2.2; 4 found; start..end, strand, type, name):
    656..688     +  misc_feature   MCS (fragment): pUC18/19 multiple cloning site
    689..805     +  CDS            tnpA (fragment): TN5P_ECOLX - Also known as tnp. Experimental evidence at protein level: Swiss-Prot protein existence level 1. Mediates transposition of transposon Tn5 by a 'cut and paste' mechanism. First, the monomeric transposase binds the 19 bp inverted DNA repeats flanking the transposon. Then, dimerization of the DNA- bound transposase creates a synaptic DNA complex. After nicking of the first DNA strand, excision of the transposon proceeds through a series of intermediates. The transposase then mediates the insertion of the transposon at a new site by strand transfer. The activity of the wild- type tran
    837..1625    +  CDS            aadA: S3AD_ECOLX - Experimental evidence at protein level: Swiss-Prot protein existence level 1. Mediates bacterial resistance to the antibiotics streptomycin and spectinomycin. From Escherichia coli.
   1719..232     +  rep_origin     ori (across the origin): high-copy-number ColE1/pMB1/pBR322/pUC origin of replication
