[The description below was written by a language model from this plasmid's Addgene catalogue record and pLannotate feature annotations shown in this document.]
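Description:
DE_peroxTP is a Level 0 (L0) donor part plasmid from the universal Loop assembly toolkit, a Type IIS restriction enzyme-based system for hierarchical DNA fabrication across different host kingdoms. It is built on the compact pL0R backbone, and the sequenced record is only about 2.1 kb. It is maintained in E. coli from a high-copy ColE1/pUC-type origin of replication. Selection is with spectinomycin, conferred by the aadA aminoglycoside adenylyltransferase gene, which also gives streptomycin resistance. The automated annotation additionally picks up a short fragment of the pUC18/19 multiple cloning site and a small fragment resembling the Tn5 transposase coding sequence just upstream of aadA. These appear to be backbone remnants rather than functional elements.

The payload is peroxTP, a synthetic sequence encoding a peroxisomal targeting peptide from the diatom Phaeodactylum tricornutum. The "DE" designation marks its position in the assembly syntax as a C-terminal tag part, meant to be joined in frame downstream of a coding sequence so that the resulting fusion protein is directed to peroxisomes. The part was cloned through BsaI sites that were destroyed in the process. The feature table does not annotate the insert itself, which presumably lies in the unannotated region between the origin and the MCS fragment, nor the flanking Type IIS sites or overhangs used to release it. The plasmid has no promoter or terminator for expressing the peptide, because it serves purely as a donor of a modular part. Its typical use is combination with promoter, coding sequence and terminator L0 parts to build transcription units for organelle-targeted protein expression, for example in diatoms.
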