Addgene plasmid #187515: DE_peroxTP
Purpose: L0 donor DE - C-tag, peroxisomal targeting peptide from Phaeodactylum tricornutum
Depositing lab: Bernardo Pollak. Publication: Universal loop assembly: open, efficient and cross-kingdom DNA fabrication. Pollak B, Matute T, Nunez I, Cerda A, Lopez C, Vargas V, Kan A, Bielinski V, von Dassow P, Dupont CL, Federici F. Synth Biol (Oxf). 2020;5(1):ysaa001. doi: 10.1093/synbio/ysaa001. Epub 2020 Feb 5. PubMed 32161816.
Backbone
  Vector backbone: pL0R
  Vector type: Synthetic Biology
Growth in bacteria
  Bacterial resistance: Spectinomycin, 50 μg/mL
  Growth temperature: 37°C
  Growth strain: DH5alpha
  Copy number: High Copy
Gene/Insert
  Gene/Insert name: peroxTP
  Species: Synthetic
  Mutation: -
  Cloning method: Restriction Enzyme; 5′ cloning site BsaI (destroyed during cloning); 3′ cloning site BsaI (destroyed during cloning)
How to cite: DE_peroxTP was a gift from Bernardo Pollak (Addgene plasmid # 187515)
